Addgene plasmid #112006: pAAV-hSynapsin1-GCaMP6s-P2A-mKate2
Purpose: For co-expression of GCaMP6s with mKate2
Depositing lab: Lin Tian. Publication: In vivo measurement of afferent activity with axon-specific calcium imaging. Broussard GJ, Liang Y, Fridman M, Unger EK, Meng G, Xiao X, Ji N, Petreanu L, Tian L. Nat Neurosci. 2018 Sep;21(9):1272-1280. doi: 10.1038/s41593-018-0211-4. Epub 2018 Aug 20. PubMed 30127424.
Backbone
  Vector backbone: pAAV
  Backbone size w/o insert (bp): 4603
  Total vector size (bp): 6715
  Vector type: Mammalian Expression, AAV
Growth in bacteria
  Bacterial resistance: Ampicillin, 100 μg/mL
  Growth temperature: 30°C
  Growth strain: NEB Stable
  Copy number: High Copy
Gene/Insert
  Gene/Insert name: GCaMP6s-P2A-mKate2
  Species: Synthetic
  Insert size (bp): 2112
  GenBank ID: MH282431
  Promoter: hSynapsin1
  Cloning method: Restriction Enzyme; 5′ cloning site BamHI (not destroyed); 3′ cloning site HindIII (not destroyed)
  Sequencing primers: 5′ GAAGGCGCGCTGACGTCACTCGCCG; 3′ CAAATTTTGTAATCCAGAGGTTGATT
Terms and licenses: Academic/Nonprofit Terms; Industry Terms: Not Available to Industry
Depositor comments: Addgene NGS results found minor differences in the second ITR compared to the depositor-provided sequence. The depositing lab has confirmed that this does not impair AAV production
How to cite: pAAV-hSynapsin1-GCaMP6s-P2A-mKate2 was a gift from Lin Tian (Addgene plasmid # 112006 ; http://n2t.net/addgene:112006 ; RRID:Addgene_112006) For viral preps, please replace (Addgene plasmid # 112006) in the above sentence with: (Addgene viral prep # 112006-AAV9)
