[The description below was written by a language model from this plasmid's Addgene catalogue record and pLannotate feature annotations shown in this document.]
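Description:
pAAV-hSynapsin1-GCaMP6s-P2A-mKate2 is an AAV transfer plasmid for mammalian expression, about 6.7 kb in total, built on a pAAV backbone. It is maintained in E. coli through a high-copy ColE1/pUC-type origin and selected with ampicillin via the β-lactamase gene. The backbone also carries an f1 phage origin and remnants of a pBluescript-style lac region (lac promoter, CAP site, and lacZα and lacI fragments) that have no role in the payload. AAV2 inverted terminal repeats flank the expression cassette; these provide the cis signals needed to replicate the intervening DNA and package it into recombinant AAV particles.

Between the ITRs, the human synapsin I promoter drives neuron-specific transcription of a single synthetic open reading frame of roughly 2.1 kb, cloned between BamHI and HindIII sites. It encodes the genetically encoded calcium indicator GCaMP6s, followed by a P2A peptide and the monomeric red fluorescent protein mKate2. Ribosomal skipping at P2A yields the two proteins as separate polypeptides from one transcript, so neurons expressing the green calcium sensor also carry a calcium-independent red label. A WPRE downstream of the coding sequence enhances transcript stability and expression, and an SV40 polyadenylation signal lies between it and the second ITR.

The stated purpose is co-expression of GCaMP6s with mKate2, and the associated work concerns in vivo calcium imaging of neuronal activity. Two sequence records exist. The repository's sequencing result is slightly shorter than the depositor's and annotates the second ITR as broken fragments. The depositor reports that these minor ITR differences do not impair AAV production.
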