Features (pLannotate 1.2.2; 19 found; start..end, strand, type, name):
     25..155     -  repeat_region  AAV2 ITR (fragment): inverted terminal repeat of adeno-associated virus serotype 2 inverted
    237..684     +  promoter       hSyn promoter: human synapsin I promoter; confers neuron-specific expression (Kügler et al., 2003)
    721..2070    +  CDS            GCaMP6s: improved fluorescent protein-based calcium sensor (Chen et al., 2013)
   2080..2136    +  CDS            P2A: 2A peptide from porcine teschovirus-1 polyprotein Eukaryotic ribosomes fail to insert a peptide bond between the Gly and Pro residues, yielding separate polypeptides.
   2137..2829    +  CDS            mKate2: mKate2 is a basic (constitutively fluorescent) red fluorescent protein published in 2009, derived from Entacmaea quadricolor. It is reported to be a rapidly-maturing monomer with moderate acid sensitivity.
   2853..3441    +  misc_feature   WPRE: woodchuck hepatitis virus posttranscriptional regulatory element
   3442..3461    +  misc_feature   MCS (fragment): pBluescript multiple cloning site
   3490..3611    -  polyA_signal   SV40 poly(A) signal: SV40 polyadenylation signal
   3634..3702    -  CDS            large T antigen (fragment): large T antigen from SV40 (simian virus 40)
   3773..3903    +  repeat_region  AAV2 ITR (fragment): inverted terminal repeat of adeno-associated virus serotype 2 inverted
   3917..4074    +  CDS            lacZα (fragment): LacZα fragment of β-galactosidase; lacZ fragment
   4079..4507    +  rep_origin     f1 ori (sequence partly withheld): f1 bacteriophage origin of replication; arrow indicates direction of (+) strand synthesis
   4560..4664    +  promoter       AmpR promoter: bla
   4665..5525    +  CDS            AmpR: β-lactamase; bla; confers resistance to ampicillin, carbenicillin, and related antibiotics
   5696..6284    +  rep_origin     ori: high-copy-number ColE1/pMB1/pBR322/pUC origin of replication
   6467..6559    +  CDS            lacI (fragment): lac repressor; lacI; The lac repressor binds to the lac operator to inhibit transcription in E. coli. This inhibition can be relieved by adding lactose or isopropyl-β-D-thiogalactopyranoside (IPTG).
   6572..6593    +  protein_bind   CAP binding site: CAP binding activates transcription in the presence of cAMP. E. coli catabolite activator protein
   6608..6638    +  promoter       lac promoter: promoter for the E. coli lac operon
   6646..6662    +  protein_bind   lac operator: The lac repressor binds to the lac operator to inhibit transcription in E. coli. This inhibition can be relieved by adding lactose or isopropyl-β-D-thiogalactopyranoside (IPTG). lac repressor encoded by lacI
>Addgene plasmid #112006 | pAAV-hSynapsin1-GCaMP6s-P2A-mKate2 | depositor full sequence | sequence record 210592 | pAAV-hSynapsin1-GCaMP6s-P2A-mKate2 sequence 6715 bps
CGCAGAATTTAAAGAGGTAATTAGGCTGCGCGCTCGCTCGCTCACTGAGGCCGCCCGGGCAAAGCCCGGG
CGTCGGGCGACCTTTGGTCGCCCGGCCTCAGTGAGCGAGCGAGCGCGCAGAGAGGGAGTGGCCAACTCCA
TCACTAGGGGTTCCTTGTAGTTAATGATTAACCCGCCATGCTACTTATCTACGTAGCCATGCTCTAGGAA
GATCTCTGCAGAGGGCCCTGCGTATGAGTGCAAGTGGGTTTTAGGACCAGGATGAGGCGGGGTGGGGGTG
CCTACCTGACGACCGACCCCGACCCACTGGACAAGCACCCAACCCCCATTCCCCAAATTGCGCATCCCCT
ATCAGAGAGGGGGAGGGGAAACAGGATGCGGCGAGGCGCGTGCGCACTGCCAGCTTCAGCACCGCGGACA
GTGCCTTCGCCCCCGCCTGGCGGCGCGCGCCACCGCCGCCTCAGCACTGAAGGCGCGCTGACGTCACTCG
CCGGTCCCCCGCAAACTCCCCTTCCCGGCCACCTTGGTCGCGTCCGCGCCGCCGCCGGCCCAGCCGGACC
GCACCACGCGAGGCGCGAGATAGGGGGGCACGGGCGCGACCATCTGCGCTGCGGCGCCGGCGACTCAGCG
CTGCCTCAGTCTGCGGTGGGCAGCGGAGGAGTCGTGTCGTGCCTGAGAGCGCAGTCGAATTCAAGCTGCT
AGCTAGTACCGGTCGCCACCATGGGTTCTCATCATCATCATCATCATGGTATGGCTAGCATGACTGGTGG
ACAGCAAATGGGTCGGGATCTGTACGACGATGACGATAAGGATCTCGCCACCATGGTCGACTCATCACGT
CGTAAGTGGAATAAGACAGGTCACGCAGTCAGAGCTATAGGTCGGCTGAGCTCACTCGAGAACGTCTATA
TCAAGGCCGACAAGCAGAAGAACGGCATCAAGGCGAACTTCCACATCCGCCACAACATCGAGGACGGCGG
CGTGCAGCTCGCCTACCACTACCAGCAGAACACCCCCATCGGCGACGGCCCCGTGCTGCTGCCCGACAAC
CACTACCTGAGCGTGCAGTCCAAACTTTCGAAAGACCCCAACGAGAAGCGCGATCACATGGTCCTGCTGG
AGTTCGTGACCGCCGCCGGGATCACTCTCGGCATGGACGAGCTGTACAAGGGCGGTACCGGAGGGAGCAT
GGTGAGCAAGGGCGAGGAGCTGTTCACCGGGGTGGTGCCCATCCTGGTCGAGCTGGACGGCGACGTAAAC
GGCCACAAGTTCAGCGTGTCCGGCGAGGGTGAGGGCGATGCCACCTACGGCAAGCTGACCCTGAAGTTCA
TCTGCACCACCGGCAAGCTGCCCGTGCCCTGGCCCACCCTCGTGACCACCCTGACCTACGGCGTGCAGTG
CTTCAGCCGCTACCCCGACCACATGAAGCAGCACGACTTCTTCAAGTCCGCCATGCCCGAAGGCTACATC
CAGGAGCGCACCATCTTCTTCAAGGACGACGGCAACTACAAGACCCGCGCCGAGGTGAAGTTCGAGGGCG
ACACCCTGGTGAACCGCATCGAGCTGAAGGGCATCGACTTCAAGGAGGACGGCAACATCCTGGGGCACAA
GCTGGAGTACAACCTGCCGGACCAACTGACTGAAGAGCAGATCGCAGAATTTAAAGAGGCTTTCTCCCTA
TTTGACAAGGACGGGGATGGGACAATAACAACCAAGGAGCTGGGGACGGTGATGCGGTCTCTGGGGCAGA
ACCCCACAGAAGCAGAGCTGCAGGACATGATCAATGAAGTAGATGCCGACGGTGACGGCACAATCGACTT
CCCTGAGTTCCTGACAATGATGGCAAGAAAAATGAAATACAGGGACACGGAAGAAGAAATTAGAGAAGCG
TTCGGTGTGTTTGATAAGGATGGCAATGGCTACATCAGTGCAGCAGAGCTTCGCCACGTGATGACAAACC
TTGGAGAGAAGTTAACAGATGAAGAGGTTGATGAAATGATCAGGGAAGCAGACATCGATGGGGATGGTCA
GGTAAACTACGAAGAGTTTGTACAAATGATGACAGCGAAGGGATCCGGAGCCACGAACTTCTCTCTGTTA
AAGCAAGCAGGAGACGTGGAAGAAAACCCCGGTCCTGTGAGCGAGCTGATTAAGGAGAACATGCACATGA
AGCTGTACATGGAGGGCACCGTGAACAACCACCACTTCAAGTGCACATCCGAGGGCGAAGGCAAGCCCTA
CGAGGGCACCCAGACCATGAGAATCAAGGCGGTCGAGGGCGGCCCTCTCCCCTTCGCCTTCGACATCCTG
GCTACCAGCTTCATGTACGGCAGCAAAACCTTCATCAACCACACCCAGGGCATCCCCGACTTCTTTAAGC
AGTCCTTCCCCGAGGGCTTCACATGGGAGAGAGTCACCACATACGAAGACGGGGGCGTGCTGACCGCTAC
CCAGGACACCAGCCTCCAGGACGGCTGCCTCATCTACAACGTCAAGATCAGAGGGGTGAACTTCCCATCC
AACGGCCCTGTGATGCAGAAGAAAACACTCGGCTGGGAGGCCTCCACCGAGACCCTGTACCCCGCTGACG
GCGGCCTGGAAGGCAGAGCCGACATGGCCCTGAAGCTCGTGGGCGGGGGCCACCTGATCTGCAACTTGAA
GACCACATACAGATCCAAGAAACCCGCTAAGAACCTCAAGATGCCCGGCGTCTACTATGTGGACAGAAGA
CTGGAAAGAATCAAGGAGGCCGACAAAGAGACCTACGTCGAGCAGCACGAGGTGGCTGTGGCCAGATACT
GCGACCTCCCTAGCAAACTGGGGCACAGATAAGCTTACTAGAGCTTATCGATAATCAACCTCTGGATTAC
AAAATTTGTGAAAGATTGACTGGTATTCTTAACTATGTTGCTCCTTTTACGCTATGTGGATACGCTGCTT
TAATGCCTTTGTATCATGCTATTGCTTCCCGTATGGCTTTCATTTTCTCCTCCTTGTATAAATCCTGGTT
GCTGTCTCTTTATGAGGAGTTGTGGCCCGTTGTCAGGCAACGTGGCGTGGTGTGCACTGTGTTTGCTGAC
GCAACCCCCACTGGTTGGGGCATTGCCACCACCTGTCAGCTCCTTTCCGGGACTTTCGCTTTCCCCCTCC
CTATTGCCACGGCGGAACTCATCGCCGCCTGCCTTGCCCGCTGCTGGACAGGGGCTCGGCTGTTGGGCAC
TGACAATTCCGTGGTGTTGTCGGGGAAATCATCGTCCTTTCCTTGGCTGCTCGCCTGTGTTGCCACCTGG
ATTCTGCGCGGGACGTCCTTCTGCTACGTCCCTTCGGCCCTCAATCCAGCGGACCTTCCTTCCCGCGGCC
TGCTGCCGGCTCTGCGGCCTCTTCCGCGTCTTCGCCTTCGCCCTCAGACGAGTCGGATCTCCCTTTGGGC
CGCCTCCCCGCATCGATACCGTCGACCTCGACCCGGGCGGCCGCTTCGAGCAGACATGATAAGATACATT
GATGAGTTTGGACAAACCACAACTAGAATGCAGTGAAAAAAATGCTTTATTTGTGAAATTTGTGATGCTA
TTGCTTTATTTGTAACCATTATAAGCTGCAATAAACAAGTTAACAACAACAATTGCATTCATTTTATGTT
TCAGGTTCAGGGGGAGATGTGGGAGGTTTTTTAAAGCAAGTAAAACCTCTACAAATGTGGTAAAATCGAT
AAGGATCTTCCTAGAGCATGGCTACGTAGATAAGTAGCATGGCGGGTTAATCATTAACTACAAGGAACCC
CTAGTGATGGAGTTGGCCACTCCCTCTCTGCGCGCTCGCTCGCTCACTGAGGCCGGGCGACCAAAGGTCG
CCCGACGCCCGGGCTTTGCCCGGGCGGCCTCAGTGAGCGAGCGAGCGCGCAGCCTTAATTAACCTAATTC
ACTGGCCGTCGTTTTACAACGTCGTGACTGGGAAAACCCTGGCGTTACCCAACTTAATCGCCTTGCAGCA
CATCCCCCTTTCGCCAGCTGGCGTAATAGCGAAGAGGCCCGCACCGATCGCCCTTCCCAACAGTTGCGCA
GCCTGAATGGCGAATGGG
[124 nt withheld, positions 4079-4202]
C
[91 nt withheld, positions 4204-4294]
A
[49 nt withheld, positions 4296-4344]
CCTTTGACGTTGGAGTCCACGTTCTTT
[37 nt withheld, positions 4372-4408]
ACCCTATCTCGGTCTATTCTTTTGATTTATAAGGGATTTTGCCGATTTCGGCCTATTGGTTAAAAAATGA
GCTGATTTAACAAAAATTTAACGCGAATTTTAACAAAATATTAACGCTTACAATTTAGGTGGCACTTTTC
GGGGAAATGTGCGCGGAACCCCTATTTGTTTATTTTTCTAAATACATTCAAATATGTATCCGCTCATGAG
ACAATAACCCTGATAAATGCTTCAATAATATTGAAAAAGGAAGAGTATGAGTATTCAACATTTCCGTGTC
GCCCTTATTCCCTTTTTTGCGGCATTTTGCCTTCCTGTTTTTGCTCACCCAGAAACGCTGGTGAAAGTAA
AAGATGCTGAAGATCAGTTGGGTGCACGAGTGGGTTACATCGAACTGGATCTCAACAGCGGTAAGATCCT
TGAGAGTTTTCGCCCCGAAGAACGTTTTCCAATGATGAGCACTTTTAAAGTTCTGCTATGTGGCGCGGTA
TTATCCCGTATTGACGCCGGGCAAGAGCAACTCGGTCGCCGCATACACTATTCTCAGAATGACTTGGTTG
AGTACTCACCAGTCACAGAAAAGCATCTTACGGATGGCATGACAGTAAGAGAATTATGCAGTGCTGCCAT
AACCATGAGTGATAACACTGCGGCCAACTTACTTCTGACAACGATCGGAGGACCGAAGGAGCTAACCGCT
TTTTTGCACAACATGGGGGATCATGTAACTCGCCTTGATCGTTGGGAACCGGAGCTGAATGAAGCCATAC
CAAACGACGAGCGTGACACCACGATGCCTGTAGCAATGGCAACAACGTTGCGCAAACTATTAACTGGCGA
ACTACTTACTCTAGCTTCCCGGCAACAATTAATAGACTGGATGGAGGCGGATAAAGTTGCAGGACCACTT
CTGCGCTCGGCCCTTCCGGCTGGCTGGTTTATTGCTGATAAATCTGGAGCCGGTGAGCGTGGGTCTCGCG
GTATCATTGCAGCACTGGGGCCAGATGGTAAGCCCTCCCGTATCGTAGTTATCTACACGACGGGGAGTCA
GGCAACTATGGATGAACGAAATAGACAGATCGCTGAGATAGGTGCCTCACTGATTAAGCATTGGTAACTG
TCAGACCAAGTTTACTCATATATACTTTAGATTGATTTAAAACTTCATTTTTAATTTAAAAGGATCTAGG
TGAAGATCCTTTTTGATAATCTCATGACCAAAATCCCTTAACGTGAGTTTTCGTTCCACTGAGCGTCAGA
CCCCGTAGAAAAGATCAAAGGATCTTCTTGAGATCCTTTTTTTCTGCGCGTAATCTGCTGCTTGCAAACA
AAAAAACCACCGCTACCAGCGGTGGTTTGTTTGCCGGATCAAGAGCTACCAACTCTTTTTCCGAAGGTAA
CTGGCTTCAGCAGAGCGCAGATACCAAATACTGTTCTTCTAGTGTAGCCGTAGTTAGGCCACCACTTCAA
GAACTCTGTAGCACCGCCTACATACCTCGCTCTGCTAATCCTGTTACCAGTGGCTGCTGCCAGTGGCGAT
AAGTCGTGTCTTACCGGGTTGGACTCAAGACGATAGTTACCGGATAAGGCGCAGCGGTCGGGCTGAACGG
GGGGTTCGTGCACACAGCCCAGCTTGGAGCGAACGACCTACACCGAACTGAGATACCTACAGCGTGAGCT
ATGAGAAAGCGCCACGCTTCCCGAAGGGAGAAAGGCGGACAGGTATCCGGTAAGCGGCAGGGTCGGAACA
GGAGAGCGCACGAGGGAGCTTCCAGGGGGAAACGCCTGGTATCTTTATAGTCCTGTCGGGTTTCGCCACC
TCTGACTTGAGCGTCGATTTTTGTGATGCTCGTCAGGGGGGCGGAGCCTATGGAAAAACGCCAGCAACGC
GGCCTTTTTACGGTTCCTGGCCTTTTGCTGGCCTTTTGCTCACATGTTCTTTCCTGCGTTATCCCCTGAT
TCTGTGGATAACCGTATTACCGCCTTTGAGTGAGCTGATACCGCTCGCCGCAGCCGAACGACCGAGCGCA
GCGAGTCAGTGAGCGAGGAAGCGGAAGAGCGCCCAATACGCAAACCGCCTCTCCCCGCGCGTTGGCCGAT
TCATTAATGCAGCTGGCACGACAGGTTTCCCGACTGGAAAGCGGGCAGTGAGCGCAACGCAATTAATGTG
AGTTAGCTCACTCATTAGGCACCCCAGGCTTTACACTTTATGCTTCCGGCTCGTATGTTGTGTGGAATTG
TGAGCGGATAACAATTTCACACAGGAAACAGCTATGACCATGATTACGCCAGATTTAATTAAGGCCT
