Features (pLannotate 1.2.2; 23 found; start..end, strand, type, name):
    212..659     +  promoter       hSyn promoter: human synapsin I promoter; confers neuron-specific expression (Kügler et al., 2003)
    696..2045    +  CDS            GCaMP6s: improved fluorescent protein-based calcium sensor (Chen et al., 2013)
   2055..2111    +  CDS            P2A: 2A peptide from porcine teschovirus-1 polyprotein Eukaryotic ribosomes fail to insert a peptide bond between the Gly and Pro residues, yielding separate polypeptides.
   2112..2804    +  CDS            mKate2: mKate2 is a basic (constitutively fluorescent) red fluorescent protein published in 2009, derived from Entacmaea quadricolor. It is reported to be a rapidly-maturing monomer with moderate acid sensitivity.
   2828..3416    +  misc_feature   WPRE: woodchuck hepatitis virus posttranscriptional regulatory element
   3417..3436    +  misc_feature   MCS (fragment): pBluescript multiple cloning site
   3465..3586    -  polyA_signal   SV40 poly(A) signal: SV40 polyadenylation signal
   3609..3677    -  CDS            large T antigen (fragment): large T antigen from SV40 (simian virus 40)
   3748..3810    +  repeat_region  AAV2 ITR (fragment): inverted terminal repeat of adeno-associated virus serotype 2 inverted
   3852..3870    -  promoter       T7 promoter: promoter for bacteriophage T7 RNA polymerase
   3873..3921    +  CDS            lacZα (fragment): LacZα fragment of β-galactosidase; lacZ fragment
   3929..3965    +  repeat_region  AAV2 ITR (fragment): inverted terminal repeat of adeno-associated virus serotype 2 inverted
   3960..4029    +  CDS            lacZα (fragment): LacZα fragment of β-galactosidase; lacZ fragment
   4034..4462    +  rep_origin     f1 ori (sequence partly withheld): f1 bacteriophage origin of replication; arrow indicates direction of (+) strand synthesis
   4515..4619    +  promoter       AmpR promoter: bla
   4620..5480    +  CDS            AmpR: β-lactamase; bla; confers resistance to ampicillin, carbenicillin, and related antibiotics
   5651..6239    +  rep_origin     ori: high-copy-number ColE1/pMB1/pBR322/pUC origin of replication
   6422..6478    +  CDS            lacI (fragment): lac repressor; lacI; The lac repressor binds to the lac operator to inhibit transcription in E. coli. This inhibition can be relieved by adding lactose or isopropyl-β-D-thiogalactopyranoside (IPTG).
   6472..6493    -  repeat_region  AAV2 ITR (fragment): inverted terminal repeat of adeno-associated virus serotype 2 inverted
   6526..6547    +  protein_bind   CAP binding site: CAP binding activates transcription in the presence of cAMP. E. coli catabolite activator protein
   6562..6592    +  promoter       lac promoter: promoter for the E. coli lac operon
   6628..3       -  CDS            lacZα (fragment) (across the origin): LacZα fragment of β-galactosidase; lacZ fragment
   6692..130     -  repeat_region  AAV2 ITR (fragment) (across the origin): inverted terminal repeat of adeno-associated virus serotype 2 inverted
>Addgene plasmid #112006 | pAAV-hSynapsin1-GCaMP6s-P2A-mKate2 | addgene full sequence | sequence record 213863 | Addgene NGS Result
CTGCGCGCTCGCTCGCTCACTGAGGCCGCCCGGGCAAAGCCCGGGCGTCGGGCGACCTTTGGTCGCCCGG
CCTCAGTGAGCGAGCGAGCGCGCAGAGAGGGAGTGGCCAACTCCATCACTAGGGGTTCCTTGTAGTTAAT
GATTAACCCGCCATGCTACTTATCTACGTAGCCATGCTCTAGGAAGATCTCTGCAGAGGGCCCTGCGTAT
GAGTGCAAGTGGGTTTTAGGACCAGGATGAGGCGGGGTGGGGGTGCCTACCTGACGACCGACCCCGACCC
ACTGGACAAGCACCCAACCCCCATTCCCCAAATTGCGCATCCCCTATCAGAGAGGGGGAGGGGAAACAGG
ATGCGGCGAGGCGCGTGCGCACTGCCAGCTTCAGCACCGCGGACAGTGCCTTCGCCCCCGCCTGGCGGCG
CGCGCCACCGCCGCCTCAGCACTGAAGGCGCGCTGACGTCACTCGCCGGTCCCCCGCAAACTCCCCTTCC
CGGCCACCTTGGTCGCGTCCGCGCCGCCGCCGGCCCAGCCGGACCGCACCACGCGAGGCGCGAGATAGGG
GGGCACGGGCGCGACCATCTGCGCTGCGGCGCCGGCGACTCAGCGCTGCCTCAGTCTGCGGTGGGCAGCG
GAGGAGTCGTGTCGTGCCTGAGAGCGCAGTCGAATTCAAGCTGCTAGCTAGTACCGGTCGCCACCATGGG
TTCTCATCATCATCATCATCATGGTATGGCTAGCATGACTGGTGGACAGCAAATGGGTCGGGATCTGTAC
GACGATGACGATAAGGATCTCGCCACCATGGTCGACTCATCACGTCGTAAGTGGAATAAGACAGGTCACG
CAGTCAGAGCTATAGGTCGGCTGAGCTCACTCGAGAACGTCTATATCAAGGCCGACAAGCAGAAGAACGG
CATCAAGGCGAACTTCCACATCCGCCACAACATCGAGGACGGCGGCGTGCAGCTCGCCTACCACTACCAG
CAGAACACCCCCATCGGCGACGGCCCCGTGCTGCTGCCCGACAACCACTACCTGAGCGTGCAGTCCAAAC
TTTCGAAAGACCCCAACGAGAAGCGCGATCACATGGTCCTGCTGGAGTTCGTGACCGCCGCCGGGATCAC
TCTCGGCATGGACGAGCTGTACAAGGGCGGTACCGGAGGGAGCATGGTGAGCAAGGGCGAGGAGCTGTTC
ACCGGGGTGGTGCCCATCCTGGTCGAGCTGGACGGCGACGTAAACGGCCACAAGTTCAGCGTGTCCGGCG
AGGGTGAGGGCGATGCCACCTACGGCAAGCTGACCCTGAAGTTCATCTGCACCACCGGCAAGCTGCCCGT
GCCCTGGCCCACCCTCGTGACCACCCTGACCTACGGCGTGCAGTGCTTCAGCCGCTACCCCGACCACATG
AAGCAGCACGACTTCTTCAAGTCCGCCATGCCCGAAGGCTACATCCAGGAGCGCACCATCTTCTTCAAGG
ACGACGGCAACTACAAGACCCGCGCCGAGGTGAAGTTCGAGGGCGACACCCTGGTGAACCGCATCGAGCT
GAAGGGCATCGACTTCAAGGAGGACGGCAACATCCTGGGGCACAAGCTGGAGTACAACCTGCCGGACCAA
CTGACTGAAGAGCAGATCGCAGAATTTAAAGAGGCTTTCTCCCTATTTGACAAGGACGGGGATGGGACAA
TAACAACCAAGGAGCTGGGGACGGTGATGCGGTCTCTGGGGCAGAACCCCACAGAAGCAGAGCTGCAGGA
CATGATCAATGAAGTAGATGCCGACGGTGACGGCACAATCGACTTCCCTGAGTTCCTGACAATGATGGCA
AGAAAAATGAAATACAGGGACACGGAAGAAGAAATTAGAGAAGCGTTCGGTGTGTTTGATAAGGATGGCA
ATGGCTACATCAGTGCAGCAGAGCTTCGCCACGTGATGACAAACCTTGGAGAGAAGTTAACAGATGAAGA
GGTTGATGAAATGATCAGGGAAGCAGACATCGATGGGGATGGTCAGGTAAACTACGAAGAGTTTGTACAA
ATGATGACAGCGAAGGGATCCGGAGCCACGAACTTCTCTCTGTTAAAGCAAGCAGGAGACGTGGAAGAAA
ACCCCGGTCCTGTGAGCGAGCTGATTAAGGAGAACATGCACATGAAGCTGTACATGGAGGGCACCGTGAA
CAACCACCACTTCAAGTGCACATCCGAGGGCGAAGGCAAGCCCTACGAGGGCACCCAGACCATGAGAATC
AAGGCGGTCGAGGGCGGCCCTCTCCCCTTCGCCTTCGACATCCTGGCTACCAGCTTCATGTACGGCAGCA
AAACCTTCATCAACCACACCCAGGGCATCCCCGACTTCTTTAAGCAGTCCTTCCCCGAGGGCTTCACATG
GGAGAGAGTCACCACATACGAAGACGGGGGCGTGCTGACCGCTACCCAGGACACCAGCCTCCAGGACGGC
TGCCTCATCTACAACGTCAAGATCAGAGGGGTGAACTTCCCATCCAACGGCCCTGTGATGCAGAAGAAAA
CACTCGGCTGGGAGGCCTCCACCGAGACCCTGTACCCCGCTGACGGCGGCCTGGAAGGCAGAGCCGACAT
GGCCCTGAAGCTCGTGGGCGGGGGCCACCTGATCTGCAACTTGAAGACCACATACAGATCCAAGAAACCC
GCTAAGAACCTCAAGATGCCCGGCGTCTACTATGTGGACAGAAGACTGGAAAGAATCAAGGAGGCCGACA
AAGAGACCTACGTCGAGCAGCACGAGGTGGCTGTGGCCAGATACTGCGACCTCCCTAGCAAACTGGGGCA
CAGATAAGCTTACTAGAGCTTATCGATAATCAACCTCTGGATTACAAAATTTGTGAAAGATTGACTGGTA
TTCTTAACTATGTTGCTCCTTTTACGCTATGTGGATACGCTGCTTTAATGCCTTTGTATCATGCTATTGC
TTCCCGTATGGCTTTCATTTTCTCCTCCTTGTATAAATCCTGGTTGCTGTCTCTTTATGAGGAGTTGTGG
CCCGTTGTCAGGCAACGTGGCGTGGTGTGCACTGTGTTTGCTGACGCAACCCCCACTGGTTGGGGCATTG
CCACCACCTGTCAGCTCCTTTCCGGGACTTTCACTTTCCCCCTCCCTATTGCCACGGCGGAACTCATCGC
CGCCTGCCTTGCCCGCTGCTGGACAGGGGCTCGGCTGTTGGGCACTGACAATTCCGTGGTGTTGTCGGGG
AAATCATCGTCCTTTCCTTGGCTGCTCGCCTGTGTTGCCACCTGGATTCTGCGCGGGACGTCCTTCTGCT
ACGTCCCTTCGGCCCTCAATCCAGCGGACCTTCCTTCCCGCGGCCTGCTGCCGGCTCTGCGGCCTCTTCC
GCGTCTTCGCCTTCGCCCTCAGACGAGTCGGATCTCCCTTTGGGCCGCCTCCCCGCATCGATACCGTCGA
CCTCGACCCGGGCGGCCGCTTCGAGCAGACATGATAAGATACATTGATGAGTTTGGACAAACCACAACTA
GAATGCAGTGAAAAAAATGCTTTATTTGTGAAATTTGTGATGCTATTGCTTTATTTGTAACCATTATAAG
CTGCAATAAACAAGTTAACAACAACAATTGCATTCATTTTATGTTTCAGGTTCAGGGGGAGATGTGGGAG
GTTTTTTAAAGCAAGTAAAACCTCTACAAATGTGGTAAAATCGATAAGGATCTTCCTAGAGCATGGCTAC
GTAGATAAGTAGCATGGCGGGTTAATCATTAACTACAAGGAACCCCTAGTGATGGAGTTGGCCACTCCCT
CTCTGCGCGCTCGCTCGCTCACTGAGGCCGCCCGGGCTTTGCCCGGGCGGCCTCAGTGAGCGGTATCACG
CCCTATAGTGAGTCGTATTACAATTCACTGGCCGTCGTTTTACAACGTCGTGACTGGGAAAACCCTGGCG
TGGCCTWRCCCGGGCGGCCTCAGTGAGCGAGCGAGCGCGCAGCTGGCGTAATAGCGAAGAGGCCCGCACC
GATCGCCCTTCCCAACAGTTGCGCAGCCTGAATGGCGAATGGG
[124 nt withheld, positions 4034-4157]
C
[91 nt withheld, positions 4159-4249]
A
[49 nt withheld, positions 4251-4299]
CCTTTGACGTTGGAGTCCACGTTCTTT
[37 nt withheld, positions 4327-4363]
ACCCTATCTCGGTCTATTCTTTTGATTTATAAGGGATTTTGCCGATTTCGGCCTATTGGTTAAAAAATGA
GCTGATTTAACAAAAATTTAACGCGAATTTTAACAAAATATTAACGCTTACAATTTAGGTGGCACTTTTC
GGGGAAATGTGCGCGGAACCCCTATTTGTTTATTTTTCTAAATACATTCAAATATGTATCCGCTCATGAG
ACAATAACCCTGATAAATGCTTCAATAATATTGAAAAAGGAAGAGTATGAGTATTCAACATTTCCGTGTC
GCCCTTATTCCCTTTTTTGCGGCATTTTGCCTTCCTGTTTTTGCTCACCCAGAAACGCTGGTGAAAGTAA
AAGATGCTGAAGATCAGTTGGGTGCACGAGTGGGTTACATCGAACTGGATCTCAACAGCGGTAAGATCCT
TGAGAGTTTTCGCCCCGAAGAACGTTTTCCAATGATGAGCACTTTTAAAGTTCTGCTATGTGGCGCGGTA
TTATCCCGTATTGACGCCGGGCAAGAGCAACTCGGTCGCCGCATACACTATTCTCAGAATGACTTGGTTG
AGTACTCACCAGTCACAGAAAAGCATCTTACGGATGGCATGACAGTAAGAGAATTATGCAGTGCTGCCAT
AACCATGAGTGATAACACTGCGGCCAACTTACTTCTGACAACGATCGGAGGACCGAAGGAGCTAACCGCT
TTTTTGCACAACATGGGGGATCATGTAACTCGCCTTGATCGTTGGGAACCGGAGCTGAATGAAGCCATAC
CAAACGACGAGCGTGACACCACGATGCCTGTAGCAATGGCAACAACGTTGCGCAAACTATTAACTGGCGA
ACTACTTACTCTAGCTTCCCGGCAACAATTAATAGACTGGATGGAGGCGGATAAAGTTGCAGGACCACTT
CTGCGCTCGGCCCTTCCGGCTGGCTGGTTTATTGCTGATAAATCTGGAGCCGGTGAGCGTGGGTCTCGCG
GTATCATTGCAGCACTGGGGCCAGATGGTAAGCCCTCCCGTATCGTAGTTATCTACACGACGGGGAGTCA
GGCAACTATGGATGAACGAAATAGACAGATCGCTGAGATAGGTGCCTCACTGATTAAGCATTGGTAACTG
TCAGACCAAGTTTACTCATATATACTTTAGATTGATTTAAAACTTCATTTTTAATTTAAAAGGATCTAGG
TGAAGATCCTTTTTGATAATCTCATGACCAAAATCCCTTAACGTGAGTTTTCGTTCCACTGAGCGTCAGA
CCCCGTAGAAAAGATCAAAGGATCTTCTTGAGATCCTTTTTTTCTGCGCGTAATCTGCTGCTTGCAAACA
AAAAAACCACCGCTACCAGCGGTGGTTTGTTTGCCGGATCAAGAGCTACCAACTCTTTTTCCGAAGGTAA
CTGGCTTCAGCAGAGCGCAGATACCAAATACTGTTCTTCTAGTGTAGCCGTAGTTAGGCCACCACTTCAA
GAACTCTGTAGCACCGCCTACATACCTCGCTCTGCTAATCCTGTTACCAGTGGCTGCTGCCAGTGGCGAT
AAGTCGTGTCTTACCGGGTTGGACTCAAGACGATAGTTACCGGATAAGGCGCAGCGGTCGGGCTGAACGG
GGGGTTCGTGCACACAGCCCAGCTTGGAGCGAACGACCTACACCGAACTGAGATACCTACAGCGTGAGCT
ATGAGAAAGCGCCACGCTTCCCGAAGGGAGAAAGGCGGACAGGTATCCGGTAAGCGGCAGGGTCGGAACA
GGAGAGCGCACGAGGGAGCTTCCAGGGGGAAACGCCTGGTATCTTTATAGTCCTGTCGGGTTTCGCCACC
TCTGACTTGAGCGTCGATTTTTGTGATGCTCGTCAGGGGGGCGGAGCCTATGGAAAAACGCCAGCAACGC
GGCCTTTTTACGGTTCCTGGCCTTTTGCTGGCCTTTTGCTCACATGTTCTTTCCTGCGTTATCCCCTGAT
TCTGTGGATAACCGTATTACCGCCTTTGAGTGAGCTGATACCGCTCGCCGCAGCCGAACGACCGAGCGCA
GCGAGTCAGTGAGCGAGGAAGCGGAAGAGCGCCCAATACGCAAACCGCCTCTCCCCGCGCGTTGGCCGAT
TCATTAATGCAGCTGCGCGCTCGCTCGCTCGACTGGGACGCGGGCAGTGAGCGCAACGCAATTAATGTGA
GTTAGCTCACTCATTAGGCACCCCAGGCTTTACACTTTATGCTTCCGGCTCGTATGTTGTGTGGAATTGT
GAGCGGGCTACAGGGCGCGTCCCATTCGCCATTCAGGCTGCGCAACTGTTGGGAAGGGCGATCGGTGCGG
GCCTCTTCGCTATTACGCCAG
